Addgene plasmid #182820: pAAV9-hSyn-iEscSnFR_cyto
Purpose: Develop a family of genetically encoded fluorescent biosensors for nicotinic agonists, termed iDrugSnFRs, thus enabling optical subcellular pharmacokinetics for nicotinic agonists
Depositing lab: Henry Lester. Depositing organization: California Institute of Technology. Publication: Selective Serotonin Reuptake Inhibitors within Cells: Temporal Resolution in Cytoplasm, Endoplasmic Reticulum, and Membrane. Nichols AL, Blumenfeld Z, Luebbert L, Knox HJ, Muthusamy AK, Marvin JS, Kim CH, Grant SN, Walton DP, Cohen BN, Hammar R, Looger L, Artursson P, Dougherty DA, Lester HA. J Neurosci. 2023 Mar 2:JN-RM-1519-22. doi: 10.1523/JNEUROSCI.1519-22.2022. PubMed 36868853.
Backbone
  Vector backbone: pAAV9-hSyn
  Backbone manufacturer: Penn Vector Core
  Backbone size w/o insert (bp): 5005
  Vector type: AAV
Growth in bacteria
  Bacterial resistance: Ampicillin, 100 μg/mL
  Growth temperature: 30°C
  Growth strain: NEB Stable
  Copy number: Low Copy
Gene/Insert
  Gene/Insert name: iEscSnFR_cyto
  Species: Synthetic
  Insert size (bp): 1617
  Promoter: hSyn
  Cloning method: Restriction Enzyme; 5′ cloning site EcoRI (not destroyed); 3′ cloning site HindIII (not destroyed)
  Sequencing primers: 5′ Custom hSyn For seq; 3′ WPRE Reverse
Terms and licenses: Academic/Nonprofit Terms; Industry Terms: Not Available to Industry
Depositor comments: For additional reference, please see Nichols et al. 2022 Elife, doi.org/10.7554/eLife.74648.
How to cite: pAAV9-hSyn-iEscSnFR_cyto was a gift from Henry Lester (Addgene plasmid # 182820 ; http://n2t.net/addgene:182820 ; RRID:Addgene_182820)
