[The description below was written by a language model from this plasmid's Addgene catalogue record and pLannotate feature annotations shown in this document.]
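Description:
pAAV9-hSyn-iEscSnFR_cyto is an AAV transfer plasmid built on a pAAV9-hSyn backbone for neuron-directed expression of a genetically encoded fluorescent drug sensor. It is maintained in E. coli under ampicillin selection (AmpR with its bla promoter) and carries a ColE1/pUC-type origin plus an f1 phage origin. The catalogue nevertheless lists it as low copy and specifies a recombination-deficient strain, which is usual practice for preserving repeat-containing ITR plasmids. Two AAV2 inverted terminal repeats, one annotated only as a fragment, flank the expression cassette and provide the cis signals for genome replication and packaging into AAV particles. The "9" in the name suggests intended packaging with a serotype 9 capsid, which would be supplied separately.

Between the ITRs, the human synapsin I promoter drives the synthetic iEscSnFR_cyto insert (about 1.6 kb, cloned between EcoRI and HindIII). It is followed by a WPRE, which enhances transcript stability and expression, and an SV40 polyadenylation signal. The feature table annotates only a GFP-derived segment (called cEGFP) within the insert region. The surrounding coding sequence is unannotated, which fits a SnFR-type design in which a fluorescent protein is embedded in a ligand-binding domain, though the record does not describe that domain. The "_cyto" suffix indicates a cytoplasmic version of the sensor.

The stated purpose refers to the iDrugSnFR family of biosensors for nicotinic agonists and optical subcellular pharmacokinetics. The associated publication, however, concerns selective serotonin reuptake inhibitors measured in cytoplasm, endoplasmic reticulum and membrane, so this sensor appears to belong to that work. The total length of the sequenced record (5,885 nt) is shorter than the sum of the listed backbone and insert sizes.
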