Features (pLannotate 1.2.2; 14 found; start..end, strand, type, name):
     68..515     +  promoter       hSyn promoter: human synapsin I promoter; confers neuron-specific expression (Kügler et al., 2003)
    793..1512    +  CDS            cEGFP: cEGFP is a basic (constitutively fluorescent) green fluorescent protein published in 2008, derived from Aequorea victoria.
   2179..2767    +  misc_feature   WPRE: woodchuck hepatitis virus posttranscriptional regulatory element
   2768..2787    +  misc_feature   MCS (fragment): pBluescript multiple cloning site
   2816..2937    -  polyA_signal   SV40 poly(A) signal: SV40 polyadenylation signal
   2960..3028    -  CDS            large T antigen (fragment): large T antigen from SV40 (simian virus 40)
   3099..3232    +  repeat_region  AAV2 ITR: inverted terminal repeat of adeno-associated virus serotype 2 inverted
   3226..3282    -  CDS            lacI (fragment): lac repressor; lacI; The lac repressor binds to the lac operator to inhibit transcription in E. coli. This inhibition can be relieved by adding lactose or isopropyl-β-D-thiogalactopyranoside (IPTG).
   3465..4053    -  rep_origin     ori: high-copy-number ColE1/pMB1/pBR322/pUC origin of replication
   4224..5084    -  CDS            AmpR: β-lactamase; bla; confers resistance to ampicillin, carbenicillin, and related antibiotics
   5085..5189    -  promoter       AmpR promoter: bla
   5242..5670    -  rep_origin     f1 ori (sequence partly withheld): f1 bacteriophage origin of replication; arrow indicates direction of (+) strand synthesis
   5675..5744    -  CDS            lacZα (fragment): LacZα fragment of β-galactosidase; lacZ fragment
   5739..5871    -  repeat_region  AAV2 ITR (fragment): inverted terminal repeat of adeno-associated virus serotype 2 inverted
>Addgene plasmid #182820 | pAAV9-hSyn-iEscSnFR_cyto | addgene full sequence | sequence record 358346 | Addgene NGS Result
AACCCGCCATGCTACTTATCTACGTAGCCATGCTCTAGGAAGATCTCTGCAGAGGGCCCTGCGTATGAGT
GCAAGTGGGTTTTAGGACCAGGATGAGGCGGGGTGGGGGTGCCTACCTGACGACCGACCCCGACCCACTG
GACAAGCACCCAACCCCCATTCCCCAAATTGCGCATCCCCTATCAGAGAGGGGGAGGGGAAACAGGATGC
GGCGAGGCGCGTGCGCACTGCCAGCTTCAGCACCGCGGACAGTGCCTTCGCCCCCGCCTGGCGGCGCGCG
CCACCGCCGCCTCAGCACTGAAGGCGCGCTGACGTCACTCGCCGGTCCCCCGCAAACTCCCCTTCCCGGC
CACCTTGGTCGCGTCCGCGCCGCCGCCGGCCCAGCCGGACCGCACCACGCGAGGCGCGAGATAGGGGGGC
ACGGGCGCGACCATCTGCGCTGCGGCGCCGGCGACTCAGCGCTGCCTCAGTCTGCGGTGGGCAGCGGAGG
AGTCGTGTCGTGCCTGAGAGCGCAGTCGAATTCAAGCTGCTAGCAAGGATCCCGCCACCATGTCTGCGAA
CGACACCGTAGTTGTGGGCTCGATCGAGTTTACAGAAGGGATTATCGTCGCAAACATGGTGGCAGAGATG
ATTGAGGCGCATACAGACCTTAAGGTGGTTCGCAAACTGAACCTTGGCGGGGAGAACGTTAACTTTGAAG
CCATTAAACGCGGAGGTGCGAATAATGGTATTGACATTTACGTGGAGTACACTGGGCACGGTCTTGTGGA
TATTCTGGGGTTCCCGGAGCCGAACGTCTATATCACCGCCGACAAGCAGAAGAACGGCATCAAGGCGAAC
TTCAAGATCCGCCACAACATGGAGGACGGCAGCGTGCAGCTCGCCGACCACTACCAGCAGAACACCCCCA
TCGGCGACGGCCCCGTGCTGCTGCCCGACAACCACTACCTGAGCACCCAGTCCGTGCTGAGCAAAGACCC
CAACGAGAAGCGCGATCACATGGTCCTGCTGGAGTTCGTGACCGCCGCCGGGATCACTCTCGGCATGGAC
GAGCTGTACAAGGGCGGTACCGGAGGGAGCATGAGCAAGGGCGAGGAGCTGTTCACCGGGGTGGTGCCCA
TCCTGGTCGAGCTGGACGGCGGCGTAAACGGCCACAAGTTCAGCGTGCGCGGCGAGGGCGAGGGCGATGC
CACCAACGGCAAGCTGACCCTGAAGTTCATCTGCACCACCGGCAAGCTGCCCGTGCCCTGGCCCACCCTC
GTGACCACCCTGACCTACGGCGTGCAGTGCTTCAGCCGCTACCCCGACCACATGAAGCAGCACGACTTCT
TCAAGTCCGCCATGCCCGAAGGCTACGTCCAGGAGCGCACCATCAGCTTCAAGGACGACGGCACCTACAA
GACCCGCGCCGAGGTGAAGTTCGAGGGCGACACCCTGGTGAACCGCATCGAGCTGAAGGGCATCGACTTC
AAGGAGGACGGCAACATCCTGGGGCACAAGCTGGAGTACAACTTTCCGCCGCCCAGCTCTACTGATCCAG
AAGGTGCATACGAAACCGTGAAGAAGGAGTACAAACGTAAATGGAATATTGTATGGCTCAAACCACTGGG
ATTCAACAATACGTATACGCTTACCGTTAAAGACGAACTGGCGAAACAGTATAACCTTAAAACCTTCAGT
GACTTAGCGAAAATCTCGGATAAGCTGATTCTGGGTGCAACGATGTTCTTTTTAGAAGGGCCCGATGGTT
ACCCAGGCCTGCAAAAACTGTACAATTTCAAATTCAAGCACACCAAAAGCATGGACATGGGTATTCGCTA
TACCGCCATTGATAATAACGAAGTTCAGGTAATTGATGCCTGGGCCACTGATGGCTTGCTGGTGAGCCAC
AAATTAAAAATTCTGGAGGATGATAAAGAGTTCTTCCCGCCGTATTATGCTGCCCCCATCATCCGTCAGG
ATGTCTTAGATAAGCATCCTGAACTGAAGGACGTGCTGAACAAACTCGCGAATCAAATTTCACTGGAAGA
AATGCAGAAACTGAATTACAAGGTGGACGGTGAGGGTCAGGACCCAGCGAAAGTAGCTAAGGAGTTTTTG
AAAGAGAAAGGTTTAATTCTGGATATTGATGAACTGGCGCTGAAATTTGCGGGCCTGGATCTGTAGAAGC
TTATCGATAATCAACCTCTGGATTACAAAATTTGTGAAAGATTGACTGGTATTCTTAACTATGTTGCTCC
TTTTACGCTATGTGGATACGCTGCTTTAATGCCTTTGTATCATGCTATTGCTTCCCGTATGGCTTTCATT
TTCTCCTCCTTGTATAAATCCTGGTTGCTGTCTCTTTATGAGGAGTTGTGGCCCGTTGTCAGGCAACGTG
GCGTGGTGTGCACTGTGTTTGCTGACGCAACCCCCACTGGTTGGGGCATTGCCACCACCTGTCAGCTCCT
TTCCGGGACTTTCGCTTTCCCCCTCCCTATTGCCACGGCGGAACTCATCGCCGCCTGCCTTGCCCGCTGC
TGGACAGGGGCTCGGCTGTTGGGCACTGACAATTCCGTGGTGTTGTCGGGGAAATCATCGTCCTTTCCTT
GGCTGCTCGCCTGTGTTGCCACCTGGATTCTGCGCGGGACGTCCTTCTGCTACGTCCCTTCGGCCCTCAA
TCCAGCGGACCTTCCTTCCCGCGGCCTGCTGCCGGCTCTGCGGCCTCTTCCGCGTCTTCGCCTTCGCCCT
CAGACGAGTCGGATCTCCCTTTGGGCCGCCTCCCCGCATCGATACCGTCGACCTCGACCCGGGCGGCCGC
TTCGAGCAGACATGATAAGATACATTGATGAGTTTGGACAAACCACAACTAGAATGCAGTGAAAAAAATG
CTTTATTTGTGAAATTTGTGATGCTATTGCTTTATTTGTAACCATTATAAGCTGCAATAAACAAGTTAAC
AACAACAATTGCATTCATTTTATGTTTCAGGTTCAGGGGGAGATGTGGGAGGTTTTTTAAAGCAAGTAAA
ACCTCTACAAATGTGGTAAAATCGATAAGGATCTTCCTAGAGCATGGCTACGTAGATAAGTAGCATGGCG
GGTTAATCATTAACTACAAGGAACCCCTAGTGATGGAGTTGGCCACTCCCTCTCTGCGCGCTCGCTCGCT
CACTGAGGCCGGGCGACCAAAGGTCGCCCGACGCCCGGGCTTTGCCCGGGCGGCCTCAGTGAGCGAGCGA
GCGCGCAGCTGCATTAATGAATCGGCCAACGCGCGGGGAGAGGCGGTTTGCGTATTGGGCGCTCTTCCGC
TTCCTCGCTCACTGACTCGCTGCGCTCGGTCGTTCGGCTGCGGCGAGCGGTATCAGCTCACTCAAAGGCG
GTAATACGGTTATCCACAGAATCAGGGGATAACGCAGGAAAGAACATGTGAGCAAAAGGCCAGCAAAAGG
CCAGGAACCGTAAAAAGGCCGCGTTGCTGGCGTTTTTCCATAGGCTCCGCCCCCCTGACGAGCATCACAA
AAATCGACGCTCAAGTCAGAGGTGGCGAAACCCGACAGGACTATAAAGATACCAGGCGTTTCCCCCTGGA
AGCTCCCTCGTGCGCTCTCCTGTTCCGACCCTGCCGCTTACCGGATACCTGTCCGCCTTTCTCCCTTCGG
GAAGCGTGGCGCTTTCTCATAGCTCACGCTGTAGGTATCTCAGTTCGGTGTAGGTCGTTCGCTCCAAGCT
GGGCTGTGTGCACGAACCCCCCGTTCAGCCCGACCGCTGCGCCTTATCCGGTAACTATCGTCTTGAGTCC
AACCCGGTAAGACACGACTTATCGCCACTGGCAGCAGCCACTGGTAACAGGATTAGCAGAGCGAGGTATG
TAGGCGGTGCTACAGAGTTCTTGAAGTGGTGGCCTAACTACGGCTACACTAGAAGAACAGTATTTGGTAT
CTGCGCTCTGCTGAAGCCAGTTACCTTCGGAAAAAGAGTTGGTAGCTCTTGATCCGGCAAACAAACCACC
GCTGGTAGCGGTGGTTTTTTTGTTTGCAAGCAGCAGATTACGCGCAGAAAAAAAGGATCTCAAGAAGATC
CTTTGATCTTTTCTACGGGGTCTGACGCTCAGTGGAACGAAAACTCACGTTAAGGGATTTTGGTCATGAG
ATTATCAAAAAGGATCTTCACCTAGATCCTTTTAAATTAAAAATGAAGTTTTAAATCAATCTAAAGTATA
TATGAGTAAACTTGGTCTGACAGTTACCAATGCTTAATCAGTGAGGCACCTATCTCAGCGATCTGTCTAT
TTCGTTCATCCATAGTTGCCTGACTCCCCGTCGTGTAGATAACTACGATACGGGAGGGCTTACCATCTGG
CCCCAGTGCTGCAATGATACCGCGAGACCCACGCTCACCGGCTCCAGATTTATCAGCAATAAACCAGCCA
GCCGGAAGGGCCGAGCGCAGAAGTGGTCCTGCAACTTTATCCGCCTCCATCCAGTCTATTAATTGTTGCC
GGGAAGCTAGAGTAAGTAGTTCGCCAGTTAATAGTTTGCGCAACGTTGTTGCCATTGCTACAGGCATCGT
GGTGTCACGCTCGTCGTTTGGTATGGCTTCATTCAGCTCCGGTTCCCAACGATCAAGGCGAGTTACATGA
TCCCCCATGTTGTGCAAAAAAGCGGTTAGCTCCTTCGGTCCTCCGATCGTTGTCAGAAGTAAGTTGGCCG
CAGTGTTATCACTCATGGTTATGGCAGCACTGCATAATTCTCTTACTGTCATGCCATCCGTAAGATGCTT
TTCTGTGACTGGTGAGTACTCAACCAAGTCATTCTGAGAATAGTGTATGCGGCGACCGAGTTGCTCTTGC
CCGGCGTCAATACGGGATAATACCGCGCCACATAGCAGAACTTTAAAAGTGCTCATCATTGGAAAACGTT
CTTCGGGGCGAAAACTCTCAAGGATCTTACCGCTGTTGAGATCCAGTTCGATGTAACCCACTCGTGCACC
CAACTGATCTTCAGCATCTTTTACTTTCACCAGCGTTTCTGGGTGAGCAAAAACAGGAAGGCAAAATGCC
GCAAAAAAGGGAATAAGGGCGACACGGAAATGTTGAATACTCATACTCTTCCTTTTTCAATATTATTGAA
GCATTTATCAGGGTTATTGTCTCATGAGCGGATACATATTTGAATGTATTTAGAAAAATAAACAAATAGG
GGTTCCGCGCACATTTCCCCGAAAAGTGCCACCTAAATTGTAAGCGTTAATATTTTGTTAAAATTCGCGT
TAAATTTTTGTTAAATCAGCTCATTTTTTAACCAATAGGCCGAAATCGGCAAAATCCCTTATAAATCAAA
AGAATAGACCGAGATAGGGT
[37 nt withheld, positions 5341-5377]
AAAGAACGTGGACTCCAACGTCAAAGG
[49 nt withheld, positions 5405-5453]
T
[91 nt withheld, positions 5455-5545]
G
[124 nt withheld, positions 5547-5670]
CCCATTCGCCATTCAGGCTGCGCAACTGTTGGGAAGGGCGATCGGTGCGGGCCTCTTCGCTATTACGCCA
GCTGCGCGCTCGCTCGCTCACTGAGGCCGCCCGGGCAAAGCCCGGGCGTCGGGCGACCTTTGGTCGCCCG
GCCTCAGTGAGCGAGCGAGCGCGCAGAGAGGGAGTGGCCAACTCCATCACTAGGGGTTCCTTGTAGTTAA
TGATT
